Addgene plasmid #98522: BB1_34_RPP1Btt
Purpose: BB1 with insert: RPP1Btt
Depositing lab: Brigitte Gasser & Diethard Mattanovich & Michael Sauer. Depositing organization: Universitaet fur Bodenkultur Wien (BOKU-WIEN). Publication: GoldenPiCS: a Golden Gate-derived modular cloning system for applied synthetic biology in the yeast Pichia pastoris. Prielhofer R, Barrero JJ, Steuer S, Gassler T, Zahrl R, Baumann K, Sauer M, Mattanovich D, Gasser B, Marx H. BMC Syst Biol. 2017 Dec 8;11(1):123. doi: 10.1186/s12918-017-0492-3. PubMed 29221460.
Backbone
  Vector backbone: BB1
  Backbone size w/o insert (bp): 1936
  Vector type: Bacterial Expression
Growth in bacteria
  Bacterial resistance: Kanamycin, 50 μg/mL
  Growth temperature: 37°C
  Growth strain: DH10B
  Copy number: High Copy
Gene/Insert
  Gene/Insert name: RPP1Btt
  Insert size (bp): 507
  Mutation: Internal BsaI and BpiI sites removed from insert
  Cloning method: Restriction Enzyme; 5′ cloning site BpiI (destroyed during cloning); 3′ cloning site BpiI (destroyed during cloning)
  Sequencing primers: 5′ 5'-GTAAAACGACGGCCAGTT-3' (M13-Fwd); 3′ 5´-CAGGAAACAGCTATGAC-3' (M13-Rev)
Terms and licenses: Academic/Nonprofit Terms; Industry Terms: Not Available to Industry
How to cite: BB1_34_RPP1Btt was a gift from Brigitte Gasser & Diethard Mattanovich & Michael Sauer (Addgene plasmid # 98522 ; http://n2t.net/addgene:98522 ; RRID:Addgene_98522)
