[The description below was written by a language model from this plasmid's Addgene catalogue record and pLannotate feature annotations shown in this document.]
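Description:
BB1_34_RPP1Btt is a level-1 (BB1) part plasmid from the GoldenPiCS toolkit, a Golden Gate-derived modular cloning system for synthetic biology in the yeast Pichia pastoris. The backbone is a compact 1.9 kb E. coli cloning vector. It replicates from a high-copy ColE1/pUC-type origin and is selected with kanamycin through an aph(3')-Ia (KanR) gene, which the annotation places downstream of a cat promoter. Short bacterial and phage terminators (tonB, T7Te and a T3Te fragment) flank these modules and insulate the cloning region from read-through transcription. A small residual lacZα fragment sits at the cloning junction. Although catalogued as a bacterial expression vector, the plasmid carries no annotated yeast origin, yeast marker or expression cassette, so it serves as a storage and donor vector for a single DNA part.

The payload is a 507 bp insert named RPP1Btt. The "tt" suffix and the "34" designation suggest a transcription terminator part occupying the position between fusion sites 3 and 4 of the system, though the record does not spell this out or describe the source gene. Internal BsaI and BpiI sites were removed from the insert so that it remains intact during type IIS assembly. It was introduced through BpiI sites that were destroyed during cloning. The annotated fragment resembling S. cerevisiae SFC1, on the reverse strand within the insert region, is probably a homology hit to neighbouring genomic coding sequence captured with the terminator, not a functional gene. The plasmid is intended for combination with promoter and coding-sequence parts to assemble expression units for Pichia.
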