Features (pLannotate 1.2.2; 8 found; start..end, strand, type, name):
    422..646     -  CDS            SFC1 (fragment): SFC1_YEAST - Also known as ACR1. Experimental evidence at protein level: Swiss-Prot protein existence level 1. Transports cytoplasmic succinate, derived from isocitrate by the action of isocitrate lyase in the cytosol, into the mitochondrial matrix in exchange for fumarate. From Saccharomyces cerevisiae (strain ATCC 204508 / S288c) (Baker's yeast).
    797..828     +  terminator     tonB terminator: bidirectional E. coli tonB-P14 transcription terminator
    829..931     +  promoter       cat promoter: promoter of the E. coli cat gene encoding chloramphenicol acetyltransferase
    932..1747    +  CDS            KanR: aminoglycoside phosphotransferase; aph(3')-Ia; confers resistance to kanamycin in bacteria or G418 (Geneticin®) in eukaryotes
   1771..1798    +  terminator     T7Te terminator: phage T7 early transcription terminator
   1810..2397    -  rep_origin     ori: high-copy-number ColE1/pMB1/pBR322/pUC origin of replication
   2419..1       -  terminator     T3Te terminator (fragment) (across the origin): phage T3 early transcription terminator
   2437..17      -  CDS            lacZα (fragment) (across the origin): LacZα fragment of β-galactosidase; lacZ fragment
>Addgene plasmid #98522 | BB1_34_RPP1Btt | addgene full sequence | sequence record 191960 | Addgene NGS Result
GTAAAACGACGGCCAGTTTATCTAGTCAGCTTGATTCTAGCTGATCGTGGACCGGAAGGTGAGCCAGTGA
GTTGATTGCAGTCCAGTTACGCTGGAGTCTGAGGCTCGTCCTGAATGATATGCGGCCTCGAATTCGAAGA
CGCGCTTGGATGATACTTTAATTGATGCATGTGAAGAATTGAAGAAACAGTAATCTAGTAAAATATAAGA
AAGTCCTGAAAGTAGTTCATTTAGTAAGCTATGAACCCAAGTTGGGGTAACCGATTTTTCAGGTAAACAG
CTGTAGTGAGGAGACATCTCAAATCGCCTGAGAAGAAAAATATCTATGAGACAACTACAATGCGAAGAAT
GTGTTCAAATGCTCTATTATTCACTAGTTTACCTATTCAATGACCAACTCCTGGGAGGCTTCGTTACCGA
TAATTGGTAACTTAACTAGTACGTCCTTCATCAACTCGTAGACAGTGAAAGTGACGGCTTGTCCCGGAGC
AACACGCATGATACGCGGCGTGATACCTTTGTACAGAGCACGCATACCTTCCTCTTGGATCAATCTCTTG
GAAATACGAAGAATACGGGCCACACCAGACTCATTGGTGACACCAGTCTCTCTCTGCATACGAGTCTTGA
TGGTATCTAGAGGAGCCGCTGCGTCTTCGAATTCGCGCGTGATCTTACGGCATTATACGTATGATCGGTC
CACGATCAGCTAGATTATCTAGTCAGCTTGATGTCATAGCTGTTTCCTGAGGCTCAATACTGACCATTTA
AATCATACCTGACCTCCATAGCAGAAAGTCAAAAGCCTCCGACCGGAGGCTTTTGACTTGATCGGCACGT
AAGAGGTTCCAACTTTCACCATAATGAAATAAGATCACTACCGGGCGTATTTTTTGAGTTATCGAGATTT
TCAGGAGCTAAGGAAGCTAAAATGAGCCATATTCAACGGGAAACGTCTTGCTTGAAGCCGCGATTAAATT
CCAACATGGATGCTGATTTATATGGGTATAAATGGGCTCGCGATAATGTCGGGCAATCAGGTGCGACAAT
CTATCGATTGTATGGGAAGCCCGATGCGCCAGAGTTGTTTCTGAAACATGGCAAAGGTAGCGTTGCCAAT
GATGTTACAGATGAGATGGTCAGGCTAAACTGGCTGACGGAATTTATGCCTCTTCCGACCATCAAGCATT
TTATCCGTACTCCTGATGATGCATGGTTACTCACCACTGCGATCCCAGGGAAAACAGCATTCCAGGTATT
AGAAGAATATCCTGATTCAGGTGAAAATATTGTTGATGCGCTGGCAGTGTTCCTGCGCCGGTTGCATTCG
ATTCCTGTTTGTAATTGTCCTTTTAACGGCGATCGCGTATTTCGTCTCGCTCAGGCGCAATCACGAATGA
ATAACGGTTTGGTTGGTGCGAGTGATTTTGATGACGAGCGTAATGGCTGGCCTGTTGAACAAGTCTGGAA
AGAAATGCATAAACTCTTGCCATTCTCACCGGATTCAGTCGTCACTCATGGTGATTTCTCACTTGATAAC
CTTATTTTTGACGAGGGGAAATTAATAGGTTGTATTGATGTTGGACGAGTCGGAATCGCAGACCGATACC
AGGATCTTGCCATCCTATGGAACTGCCTCGGTGAGTTTTCTCCTTCATTACAGAAACGGCTTTTTCAAAA
ATATGGTATTGATAATCCTGATATGAATAAATTGCAGTTTCACTTGATGCTCGATGAGTTTTTCTAATGA
GGACCTAAATGTAATCACCTGGCTCACCTTCGGGTGGGCCTTTCTGCGTTGCTGGCGTTTTTCCATAGGC
TCCGCCCCCCTGACGAGCATCACAAAAATCGATGCTCAAGTCAGAGGTGGCGAAACCCGACAGGACTATA
AAGATACCAGGCGTTTCCCCCTGGAAGCTCCCTCGTGCGCTCTCCTGTTCCGACCCTGCCGCTTACCGGA
TACCTGTCCGCCTTTCTCCCTTCGGGAAGCGTGGCGCTTTCTCATAGCTCACGCTGTAGGTATCTCAGTT
CGGTGTAGGTCGTTCGCTCCAAGCTGGGCTGTGTGCACGAACCCCCCGTTCAGCCCGACCGCTGCGCCTT
ATCCGGTAACTATCGTCTTGAGTCCAACCCGGTAAGACACGACTTATCGCCACTGGCAGCAGCCACTGGT
AACAGGATTAGCAGAGCGAGGTATGTAGGCGGTGCTACAGAGTTCTTGAAGTGGTGGCCTAACTACGGCT
ACACTAGAAGAACAGTATTTGGTATCTGCGCTCTGCTGAAGCCAGTTACCTCGGAAAAAGAGTTGGTAGC
TCTTGATCCGGCAAACAAACCACCGCTGGTAGCGGTGGTTTTTTTGTTTGCAAGCAGCAGATTACGCGCA
GAAAAAAAGGATCTCAAGAAGATCCTTTGATTTTCTACCGAAGAAAGGCCCACCCGT
